Addgene plasmid #160702: pTrichoGate-2
Purpose: gpdh promoter from Trichoderma virens bordered by BsaI restriction sites
Depositing lab: Artemio Mendoza. Depositing organization: Lincoln University. Publication: TrichoGate: An Improved Vector System for a Large Scale of Functional Analysis of Trichoderma Genes. Nogueira-Lopez G, Padilla-Arizmendi F, Inwood S, Lyne S, Steyaert JM, Nieto-Jacobo MF, Stewart A, Mendoza-Mendoza A. Front Microbiol. 2019 Dec 10;10:2794. doi: 10.3389/fmicb.2019.02794. eCollection 2019. PubMed 31921006.
Backbone
  Vector backbone: pICH41021
  Vector type: Synthetic Biology
Growth in bacteria
  Bacterial resistance: Ampicillin, 100 μg/mL
  Growth temperature: 37°C
  Growth strain: DH5alpha
  Copy number: Unknown
Gene/Insert
  Gene/Insert name: gpdh
  Species: Synthetic
  Mutation: Incorporation of BsaI restriction sites
  GenBank ID: MN007106
  Cloning method: Ligation Independent Cloning
Terms and licenses: Academic/Nonprofit Terms; Industry Terms: Not Available to Industry
How to cite: pTrichoGate-2 was a gift from Artemio Mendoza (Addgene plasmid # 160702 ; http://n2t.net/addgene:160702 ; RRID:Addgene_160702)
