[The description below was written by a language model from this plasmid's Addgene catalogue record and pLannotate feature annotations shown in this document.]
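Description:
pTrichoGate-2 is a small (about 3.7 kb) synthetic-biology parts plasmid built on the pICH41021 backbone, a pUC-type cloning vector. It belongs to the TrichoGate vector system, which was developed for large-scale functional analysis of genes in the filamentous fungus Trichoderma. The plasmid is maintained in E. coli through a high-copy ColE1/pUC-type origin of replication. Selection is with ampicillin, via the β-lactamase gene driven by its own bla promoter. The remaining annotated features are typical pUC remnants: a lacI fragment, the CAP binding site, lac promoter and lac operator, a lacZα fragment, and short bom and rop fragments. None of these contributes to the function of the part itself.

The payload is the gpdh promoter from Trichoderma virens, recorded as a synthetic insert modified to carry flanking BsaI restriction sites. The automated annotation does not label this promoter. There is, however, an unannotated stretch of roughly 1 kb between the two pUC18/19 multiple cloning site fragments, interrupting the lacZα region, and this is where the insert presumably lies. BsaI is a type IIS enzyme that cuts outside its recognition sequence. Flanking sites therefore allow the promoter to be released with defined overhangs and joined to other modules in a set order, as in Golden Gate-style assembly.

The plasmid thus serves as a donor of a fungal promoter module for building Trichoderma expression constructs, rather than as an expression vector itself. It carries no fungal selection marker, coding sequence or terminator in the annotated features. The record does not give the specific overhangs or the destination vectors it is meant to be combined with.
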