Features (pLannotate 1.2.2; 12 found; start..end, strand, type, name):
     27..131     +  promoter       AmpR promoter: bla
    132..992     +  CDS            AmpR: β-lactamase; bla; confers resistance to ampicillin, carbenicillin, and related antibiotics
   1163..1751    +  rep_origin     ori: high-copy-number ColE1/pMB1/pBR322/pUC origin of replication
   1934..2026    +  CDS            lacI (fragment): lac repressor; lacI; The lac repressor binds to the lac operator to inhibit transcription in E. coli. This inhibition can be relieved by adding lactose or isopropyl-β-D-thiogalactopyranoside (IPTG).
   2039..2060    +  protein_bind   CAP binding site: CAP binding activates transcription in the presence of cAMP. E. coli catabolite activator protein
   2075..2105    +  promoter       lac promoter: promoter for the E. coli lac operon
   2113..2129    +  protein_bind   lac operator: The lac repressor binds to the lac operator to inhibit transcription in E. coli. This inhibition can be relieved by adding lactose or isopropyl-β-D-thiogalactopyranoside (IPTG). lac repressor encoded by lacI
   2166..2205    -  misc_feature   MCS (fragment): pUC18/19 multiple cloning site
   3244..3264    -  misc_feature   MCS (fragment): pUC18/19 multiple cloning site
   3261..3418    +  CDS            lacZα (fragment): LacZα fragment of β-galactosidase; lacZ fragment
   3424..3523    -  misc_feature   bom (fragment): basis of mobility region from pBR322
   3625..3660    -  CDS            rop (fragment): Rop protein, which maintains plasmids at low copy number; rop
>Addgene plasmid #160702 | pTrichoGate-2 | addgene full sequence | sequence record 325802 | Addgene NGS Result
CAGGTGGCACTTTTCGGGGAAATGTGCGCGGAACCCCTATTTGTTTATTTTTCTAAATACATTCAAATAT
GTATCCGCTCATGAGACAATAACCCTGATAAATGCTTCAATAATATTGAAAAAGGAAGAGTATGAGTATT
CAACATTTCCGTGTCGCCCTTATTCCCTTTTTTGCGGCATTTTGCCTTCCTGTTTTTGCTCACCCAGAAA
CGCTGGTGAAAGTAAAAGATGCTGAAGATCAGTTGGGTGCACGAGTGGGTTACATCGAACTGGATCTCAA
CAGCGGTAAGATCCTTGAGAGTTTTCGCCCCGAAGAACGTTTTCCAATGATGAGCACTTTTAAAGTTCTG
CTATGTGGCGCGGTATTATCCCGTATTGACGCCGGGCAAGAGCAACTCGGTCGCCGCATACACTATTCTC
AGAATGACTTGGTTGAGTACTCACCAGTCACAGAAAAGCATCTTACGGATGGCATGACAGTAAGAGAATT
ATGCAGTGCTGCCATAACCATGAGTGATAACACTGCGGCCAACTTACTTCTGACAACGATCGGAGGACCG
AAGGAGCTAACCGCTTTTTTGCACAACATGGGGGATCATGTAACTCGCCTTGATCGTTGGGAACCGGAGC
TGAATGAAGCCATACCAAACGACGAGCGTGACACCACGATGCCTGTAGCAATGGCAACAACGTTGCGCAA
ACTATTAACTGGCGAACTACTTACTCTAGCTTCCCGGCAACAATTAATAGACTGGATGGAGGCGGATAAA
GTTGCAGGACCACTTCTGCGCTCGGCCCTTCCGGCTGGCTGGTTTATTGCTGATAAATCTGGAGCCGGTG
AGCGTGGTTCTCGCGGTATCATTGCAGCACTGGGGCCAGATGGTAAGCCCTCCCGTATCGTAGTTATCTA
CACGACGGGGAGTCAGGCAACTATGGATGAACGAAATAGACAGATCGCTGAGATAGGTGCCTCACTGATT
AAGCATTGGTAACTGTCAGACCAAGTTTACTCATATATACTTTAGATTGATTTAAAACTTCATTTTTAAT
TTAAAAGGATCTAGGTGAAGATCCTTTTTGATAATCTCATGACCAAAATCCCTTAACGTGAGTTTTCGTT
CCACTGAGCGTCAGACCCCGTAGAAAAGATCAAAGGATCTTCTTGAGATCCTTTTTTTCTGCGCGTAATC
TGCTGCTTGCAAACAAAAAAACCACCGCTACCAGCGGTGGTTTGTTTGCCGGATCAAGAGCTACCAACTC
TTTTTCCGAAGGTAACTGGCTTCAGCAGAGCGCAGATACCAAATACTGTTCTTCTAGTGTAGCCGTAGTT
AGGCCACCACTTCAAGAACTCTGTAGCACCGCCTACATACCTCGCTCTGCTAATCCTGTTACCAGTGGCT
GCTGCCAGTGGCGATAAGTCGTGTCTTACCGGGTTGGACTCAAGACGATAGTTACCGGATAAGGCGCAGC
GGTCGGGCTGAACGGGGGGTTCGTGCACACAGCCCAGCTTGGAGCGAACGACCTACACCGAACTGAGATA
CCTACAGCGTGAGCTATGAGAAAGCGCCACGCTTCCCGAAGGGAGAAAGGCGGACAGGTATCCGGTAAGC
GGCAGGGTCGGAACAGGAGAGCGCACGAGGGAGCTTCCAGGGGGAAACGCCTGGTATCTTTATAGTCCTG
TCGGGTTTCGCCACCTCTGACTTGAGCGTCGATTTTTGTGATGCTCGTCAGGGGGGCGGAGCCTATGGAA
AAACGCCAGCAACGCGGCCTTTTTACGGTTCCTGGCCTTTTGCTGGCCTTTTGCTCACATGTTCTTTCCT
GCGTTATCCCCTGATTCTGTGGATAACCGTATTACCGCCTTTGAGTGAGCTGATACCGCTCGCCGCAGCC
GAACGACCGAGCGCAGCGAGTCAGTGAGCGAGGAAGCGGAAGAGCGCCCAATACGCAAACCGCCTCTCCC
CGCGCGTTGGCCGATTCATTAATGCAGCTGGCACGACAGGTTTCCCGACTGGAAAGCGGGCAGTGAGCGC
AACGCAATTAATGTGAGTTAGCTCACTCATTAGGCACCCCAGGCTTTACACTTTATGCTTCCGGCTCGTA
TGTTGTGTGGAATTGTGAGCGGATAACAATTTCACACAGGAAACAGCTATGACCATGATTACGCCAAGCT
TGCATGCCTGCAGGTCGACTCTAGAGGATCCCCGGTCTCTACAAAATTCCCGTTCCTGGAAGCAAAAACG
CCCCGCCGGTTCCGTAAAAAACAGCGCAGCGCCTTCGCTAGGAGCAGCTTGGCTGTGGCCCTAGCCTTAC
GGCGGCGGATTAGACAAACGGATGTGGAATCGTTGAGATCGAATGTTTGAAATCTTGGGAGCTGCTAGTT
CGAGGCTGTCGGTGAGCTGGTTTGCAGGGCGTTGCATGATGGGAAAGGGCATGGACGGGCTGATGATACG
GGTGTCGTGGGCGATATAGGCTATCAATGCTACGATTATCAATGATTGACTGCTAACCGGGTGGAAGCTG
CTTGCCTGCCTTATCAAACAAGCACCGCCCGGCATTGTACGTCAAGGTCACGTCAAAGCTACCGCGCCGT
ACCTGGTTGTAGCTGCTAGGTAGCTCCTCGCCGTCGCGCGCAAGGGCAGCAACTCGGCGATACTCGCACC
CCCCCAAGGCGATACCACCCGGCAGCTGGAGGGCTACCACACAGCTACTGCTGAGCTGTTAGTTGCTCGT
TACCTACTATGATTTGCAATGGATGCCATGCCATGCCATGCCCTGTAGCAGTAGCGGGGCCCAGTGTTTA
GACGCGTCCCAGCCCAGGCATTAATGTCGCTCATCCGATGCCGCATCACCGTTGTGTCAGAAACACTATT
AATCTTTCCACCTCCCTCCTGATCTCTTCCTCCTTTTCTCTTCCTCTCCATACCCAGCCCCAGCAAGCAT
CGTATCTCCCTCGTATCAACTCCAGCCCAGGTTAGTATACCATTCGATTCGATTCGATTCGATACCACTA
CCACTACCACTACCACTGCCATGTTCATGTTGCGGCCAACGCTACGACTGCTGTTCGCCTGCCCCTCCTC
TCCCTCGTCGCCTTGCCCAGTAGCTACCCCGCCAGTCCTGCGTCACCAATTTTTTTTTTCCTCCTTACTT
ATTTACCCCTCCTCCCTCCCGCCCTGAAGCAGAGATTTGAAGCTTACCACGCAAACTCATCAATCGCAGT
CACAAATCAGCTACAATGTGAGACCGGGTACCGAGCTCGAATTCACTGGCCGTCGTTTTACAACGTCGTG
ACTGGGAAAACCCTGGCGTTACCCAACTTAATCGCCTTGCAGCACATCCCCCTTTCGCCAGCTGGCGTAA
TAGCGAAGAGGCCCGCACCGATCGCCCTTCCCAACAGTTGCGCAGCCTGAATGGCGAATGGCGCCTGATG
CGGTATTTTCTCCTTACGCATCTGTGCGGTATTTCACACCGCATATGGTGCACTCTCAGTACAATCTGCT
CTGATGCCGCATAGTTAAGCCAGCCCCGACACCCGCCAACACCCGCTGACGCGCCCTGACGGGCTTGTCT
GCTCCCGGCATCCGCTTACAGACAAGCTGTGACCATCTCCGGGAGCTGCATGTGTCAGAGGTTTTCACCG
TCATCACCGAAACGCGCGAGTCGAAAGGGCCTCGTGATACGCCTATTTTTATAGGTTAATGTCATGATAA
TAATGGTTTCTTAGACGT
